Addgene plasmid #60081: 4JDS
Purpose: Bacterial expression for structure determination; may not be full ORF
Depositing lab: Cheryl Arrowsmith. Depositing organization: University of Toronto.
Backbone
  Vector backbone: pET28a-LIC-CHis
  Vector type: Bacterial Expression
Growth in bacteria
  Bacterial resistance: Kanamycin, 50 μg/mL
  Growth temperature: 37°C
  Growth strain: DH5alpha
  Copy number: High Copy
Gene/Insert
  Gene/Insert name: SETD7:DCC011-H01:C212434 (alt names: PDB ID: 4JDS, 4JLG; SETD7)
  Species: H. sapiens (human)
  Insert size (bp): 774
  Mutation: See comments
  GenBank ID: gi|83035135
  Entrez Gene: SETD7 (a.k.a. KMT7, SET7, SET7/9, SET9)
  Promoter: T7
  Tag / fusion protein: 6xHis (C terminal on backbone)
  Cloning method: Ligation Independent Cloning
  Sequencing primers: 5′ T7; 3′ T7 Terminal
Terms and licenses: Academic/Nonprofit Terms; Industry Terms: Not Available to Industry
How to cite: 4JDS was a gift from Cheryl Arrowsmith (Addgene plasmid # 60081 ; http://n2t.net/addgene:60081 ; RRID:Addgene_60081)
