[The description below was written by a language model from this plasmid's Addgene catalogue record.]
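Description:
4JDS is a bacterial expression plasmid built on the pET28a-LIC-CHis backbone, a pET-family vector adapted for ligation-independent cloning that supplies a C-terminal 6xHis tag from the vector. It is selected with kanamycin, is listed as high copy, and is propagated in a standard cloning strain (DH5alpha). The record provides no feature table, so elements such as the origin of replication or any lac repressor/operator components are not itemised here.

The insert is a 774 bp fragment of human SETD7 (also known as SET7/9, SET7, SET9 or KMT7), a SET-domain lysine methyltransferase. It was introduced by ligation-independent cloning downstream of a T7 promoter, so expression depends on T7 RNA polymerase and would normally be carried out in a host strain that supplies it rather than in the propagation strain. The C-terminal His tag allows the protein to be purified by immobilised metal affinity chromatography. The stated purpose is bacterial expression for structure determination, and the record cautions that the insert may not be the full open reading frame; the insert size is consistent with a truncated construct, although the exact residue boundaries are not given. The mutation field refers only to depositor comments that are not included, so any sequence differences from the reference are unspecified.

The plasmid takes its name from one of the two Protein Data Bank entries (4JDS and 4JLG) listed as alternative names for the insert, indicating that protein from this construct was used for crystallographic work on SETD7. It suits recombinant production of the SETD7 fragment for structural, biochemical or ligand-binding studies.
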