>Addgene plasmid #60081 | 4JDS | depositor partial sequence | sequence record 96024 | Insert DNA Sequence
CAGTATAAAGATAACATTCGT
[234 nt withheld, positions 22-255]
GATAAGTCGACTTCATCTTGCATTTCTACCAATGCTCTTCTTCCAGATCCTTATGAATCAGAAAGGGTTT
ATGTTGCTGAATCTCTTATTTCCAGTGCTGGAGAAGGACTTTTTTCAAAGGTAGCTGTGGGACCTAATAC
TGTTATGTCTTTTTATAATGGAGTTCGAATTACACACCAAGAGGTTGACAGCAGGGACTGGGCCCTTAAT
GGGAACACCCTCTCCCTTGATGAAGAAACGGTCATTGATGTGCCTGAGCCCTATAACCACGTATCCAAGT
ACTGTGCCTCCTTGGGACACAAGGCAAATCACTCCTTCACTCCAAACTGCATCTACGATATGTTTGTCCA
CCCCCGTTTTGGGCCCATCAAATGCATCCGCACCCTGAGAGCAGTGGAGGCCGATGAAGAGCTCACCGTT
GCCTATGGCTATGACCACAGCCCCCCCGGGAAGAGTGGGCCTGAAGCCCCTGAGTGGTACCAGGTGGAGC
TGAAGGCCTTCCAGGCCACCCAGCAAAAG
