>Addgene plasmid #60081 | 4JDS | addgene partial sequence | sequence record 97122 | T7 5'-TAATACGACTCACTATAGGG-3'
GAATATTTTGTTTACTTTAAGAAGGAGATATACCATGCAGTATAAAGATAACATTCGT
[234 nt withheld, positions 59-292]
GATAAGTCGACTTCATCTTGCATTTCTACCAATGCTCTTCTTCCAGATCCTTATGAATCAGAAAGGGTTT
ATGTTGCTGAATCTCTTATTTCCAGTGCTGGAGAAGGACTTTTTTCAAAGGTAGCTGTGGGACCTAATAC
TGTTATGTCTTTTTATAATGGAGTTCGAATTACACACCAAGAGGTTGACAGCAGGGACTGGGCCCTTAAT
GGGAACACCCTCTCCCTTGATGAAGAAACGGTCATTGATGTGCCTGAGCCCTATAACCACGTATCCAAGT
ACTGTGCCTCCTTGGGACACAAGGCAAATCACTCCTTCACTCCAAACTGCATCTACGATATGTTTGTCCA
CCCCCGTTTTGGGCCCATCAAATGCATCCGCACCCTGAGAGCAGTGGAGGCCGATGAAGAGCTCACCGTT
GCCTATGGCTATGACCACAG
