>Addgene plasmid #60081 | 4JDS | addgene partial sequence | sequence record 97123 | T7term 5'-GCTAGTTATTGCTCAGCGG-3'
CGGGCTTTGTTAGCAGCCGGATCTCAGTGGTGGTGGTGGTGGTGCTCGAGTGCGGCCGCAAGCTTCGTCA
TCAGTGATGATGATGATGATGCTTTTGCTGGGTGGCCTGGAAGGCCTTCAGCTCCACCTGGTACCACTCA
GGGGCTTCAGGCCCACTCTTCCCGGGGGGGCTGTGGTCATAGCCATAGGCAACGGTGAGCTCTTCATCGG
CCTCCACTGCTCTCAGGGTGCGGATGCATTTGATGGGCCCAAAACGGGGGTGGACAAACATATCGTAGAT
GCAGTTTGGAGTGAAGGAGTGATTTGCCTTGTGTCCCAAGGAGGCACAGTACTTGGATACGTGGTTATAG
GGCTCAGGCACATCAATGACCGTTTCTTCATCAAGGGAGAGGGTGTTCCCATTAAGGGCCCAGTCCCTGC
TGTCAACCTCTTGGTGTGTAATTCGAACTCCATTATAAAAAGACATAACAGTATTAGGTCCCACAGCTAC
CTTTGAAAAAAGTCCTTCTCCAGCACTGGAAATAAGAGATTCAGCAACATAAACCCTTTCTGATTCATAA
GGATCTGGAAGAAGAGCATTGGTAGAAATGCAAGATGAAGTCGACTTATC
[133 nt withheld, positions 611-743]
